>Addgene plasmid #242882 | pU6 pegRNA AAV 4a PhiC31 attP41 | addgene full sequence | sequence record 486372 | Addgene NGS Result
GACGTCGCTAGCTGTACAAAAAAGCAGGCTTTAAAGGAACCAATTCAGTCGACTGGATCCGGTACCAAGG
TCGGGCAGGAAGAGGGCCTATTTCCCATGATTCCTTCATATTTGCATATACGATACAAGGCTGTTAGAGA
GATAATTAGAATTAATTTGACTGTAAACACAAAGATATTAGTACAAAATACGTGACGTAGAAAGTAATAA
TTTCTTGGGTAGTTTGCAGTTTTAAAATTATGTTTTAAAATGGACTATCATATGCTTACCGTAACTTGAA
AGTATTTCGATTTCTTGGCTTTATATATCTTGTGGAAAGGACGAAACACCGCAGCTCAGGTTCTGGGAGA
GTTTAAGAGCTAAGCTGGAAACAGCATAGCAAGTTTAAATAAGGCTAGTCCGTTATCAACTCGAAAGAGT
GGCACCGAGTCGGTGCTGGGGTAACCTTTGAGTTCTCTCAGTTGGGGGCCCCAGAACCTGAGATATAACA
CGCGGTTCTATCTAGTTACGCGTTAAACCAACTAGAATTTTTTTAAGCTTGGGCCGCTCGAGGTACCTCT
CTACATATGACATGTGAGCAAAAGGCCAGCAAAAGGCCAGGAACCGTAAAAAGGCCGCGTTGCTGGCGTT
TTTCCATAGGCTCCGCCCCCCTGACGAGCATCACAAAAATCGACGCTCAAGTCAGAGGTGGCGAAACCCG
ACAGGACTATAAAGATACCAGGCGTTTCCCCCTGGAAGCTCCCTCGTGCGCTCTCCTGTTCCGACCCTGC
CGCTTACCGGATACCTGTCCGCCTTTCTCCCTTCGGGAAGCGTGGCGCTTTCTCATAGCTCACGCTGTAG
GTATCTCAGTTCGGTGTAGGTCGTTCGCTCCAAGCTGGGCTGTGTGCACGAACCCCCCGTTCAGCCCGAC
CGCTGCGCCTTATCCGGTAACTATCGTCTTGAGTCCAACCCGGTAAGACACGACTTATCGCCACTGGCAG
CAGCCACTGGTAACAGGATTAGCAGAGCGAGGTATGTAGGCGGTGCTACAGAGTTCTTGAAGTGGTGGCC
TAACTACGGCTACACTAGAAGAACAGTATTTGGTATCTGCGCTCTGCTGAAGCCAGTTACCTTCGGAAAA
AGAGTTGGTAGCTCTTGATCCGGCAAACAAACCACCGCTGGTAGCGGTGGTTTTTTTGTTTGCAAGCAGC
AGATTACGCGCAGAAAAAAAGGATCTCAAGAAGATCCTTTGATCTTTTCTACGGGGTCTGACGCTCAGTG
GAACGAAAACTCACGTTAAGGGATTTTGGTCATGAGATTATCAAAAAGGATCTTCACCTAGATCCTTTTA
AATTAAAAATGAAGTTTTAAATCAATCTAAAGTATATATGAGTAAACTTGGTCTGACAGTTACCAATGCT
TAATCAGTGAGGCACCTATCTCAGCGATCTGTCTATTTCGTTCATCCATAGTTGCCTGACTCCCCGTCGT
GTAGATAACTACGATACGGGAGGGCTTACCATCTGGCCCCAGTGCTGCAATGATACCGCGAGATCCACGC
TCACCGGCTCCAGATTTATCAGCAATAAACCAGCCAGCCGGAAGGGCCGAGCGCAGAAGTGGTCCTGCAA
CTTTATCCGCCTCCATCCAGTCTATTAATTGTTGCCGGGAAGCTAGAGTAAGTAGTTCGCCAGTTAATAG
TTTGCGCAACGTTGTTGCCATTGCTACAGGCATCGTGGTGTCACGCTCGTCGTTTGGTATGGCTTCATTC
AGCTCCGGTTCCCAACGATCAAGGCGAGTTACATGATCCCCCATGTTGTGCAAAAAAGCGGTTAGCTCCT
TCGGTCCTCCGATCGTTGTCAGAAGTAAGTTGGCCGCAGTGTTATCACTCATGGTTATGGCAGCACTGCA
TAATTCTCTTACTGTCATGCCATCCGTAAGATGCTTTTCTGTGACTGGTGAGTACTCAACCAAGTCATTC
TGAGAATAGTGTATGCGGCGACCGAGTTGCTCTTGCCCGGCGTCAATACGGGATAATACCGCGCCACATA
GCAGAACTTTAAAAGTGCTCATCATTGGAAAACGTTCTTCGGGGCGAAAACTCTCAAGGATCTTACCGCT
GTTGAGATCCAGTTCGATGTAACCCACTCGTGCACCCAACTGATCTTCAGCATCTTTTACTTTCACCAGC
GTTTCTGGGTGAGCAAAAACAGGAAGGCAAAATGCCGCAAAAAAGGGAATAAGGGCGACACGGAAATGTT
GAATACTCATACTCTTCCTTTTTCAATATTATTGAAGCATTTATCAGGGTTATTGTCTCATGAGCGGATA
CATATTTGAATGTATTTAGAAAAATAAACAAATAGGGGTTCCGCGCACATTTCCCCGAAAAGTGCCACCT
Features (pLannotate 1.2.2; 8 found; start..end, strand, type, name):
     13..30      +  protein_bind   attB1 (fragment): mutant version of attB; recombination site for the Gateway® BP reaction BP Clonase™
     82..322     +  promoter       U6 promoter: RNA polymerase III promoter for human U6 snRNA
    331..351     -  misc_feature   HA-R (fragment): right homology arm from the adeno-associated virus integration site (AAVS1) within intron 1 of the human PPP1R12C gene
    369..436     +  misc_RNA       tracrRNA (fragment): trans-activating CRISPR RNA for the Streptococcus pyogenes CRISPR/Cas9 system
    436..469     +  protein_bind   phage φC31 attP (fragment): attachment site of phage φC31 phage φC31 integrase
    631..1219    -  rep_origin     ori: high-copy-number ColE1/pMB1/pBR322/pUC origin of replication
   1390..2250    -  CDS            AmpR: β-lactamase; bla; confers resistance to ampicillin, carbenicillin, and related antibiotics
   2251..2355    -  promoter       AmpR promoter: bla
