[The description below was written by a language model from this plasmid's Addgene catalogue record and pLannotate feature annotations shown in this document.]
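Description:
pU6 pegRNA AAV 4a PhiC31 attP41 is a small (about 2.4 kb) mammalian expression plasmid built on the pU6 pegRNA GG Acceptor backbone and designed to transcribe a single engineered prime editing guide RNA (epegRNA) in human cells. It is propagated in E. coli as a high-copy plasmid through a ColE1/pUC-type origin and selected with ampicillin via the β-lactamase gene and its native bla promoter. There is no mammalian selection marker or reporter in the annotated sequence, so it is suited to transient co-delivery with other editing components rather than stable selection on its own.

The payload is a compact RNA polymerase III cassette. The human U6 promoter drives a transcript that begins with a short segment matching the AAVS1 locus in intron 1 of PPP1R12C (annotated as a homology-arm fragment, but positioned where the spacer would lie), followed by the Streptococcus pyogenes Cas9 guide scaffold (annotated as a tracrRNA fragment). Immediately downstream is a partial φC31 attP sequence, which corresponds to the reverse-transcription template in the 3′ extension. The stabilising 3′ motif implied by the "epegRNA" designation is not separately annotated. A short attB1 fragment upstream of the promoter appears to be a backbone remnant.

According to the record, this guide encodes half of the minimal φC31 attP site and is intended for twin prime editing. In that approach, two pegRNAs targeting opposite strands write complementary flaps that together install a new sequence. It would therefore be paired with a partner pegRNA and a prime editor, neither of which is carried here. The result is an attP landing pad at AAVS1 for subsequent φC31 integrase-mediated transgene insertion.
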