Addgene plasmid #242882: pU6 pegRNA AAV 4a PhiC31 attP41
Purpose: Mammalian expression of epegRNA for twin prime editing of half the minimal PhiC31 attP site targeting the human AAVS1 site
Depositing lab: Jesse Owens. Depositing organization: University of Hawaii. Publication: Directed evolution of hyperactive integrases for site specific insertion of transgenes. Hew BE, Gupta S, Sato R, Waller DF, Stoytchev I, Short JE, Sharek L, Tran CT, Badran AH, Owens JB. Nucleic Acids Res. 2024 Jul 2:gkae534. doi: 10.1093/nar/gkae534. PubMed 38953167.
Backbone
  Vector backbone: pU6 pegRNA GG Acceptor
  Vector type: Mammalian Expression
Growth in bacteria
  Bacterial resistance: Ampicillin, 100 μg/mL
  Growth temperature: 37°C
  Growth strain: DH5alpha
  Copy number: High Copy
Gene/Insert
  Gene/Insert name: epegRNA for PhiC31 attP site
  Species: H. sapiens (human)
  Mutation: none
  Promoter: U6
  Cloning method: Gibson Cloning
Terms and licenses: Academic/Nonprofit Terms; Industry Terms: Not Available to Industry
Depositor comments: please email each time it is ordered.
How to cite: pU6 pegRNA AAV 4a PhiC31 attP41 was a gift from Jesse Owens (Addgene plasmid # 242882 ; http://n2t.net/addgene:242882 ; RRID:Addgene_242882)
